>Addgene plasmid #198988 | pGL0_87 [ORI_BC_12] | addgene full sequence | sequence record 401259 | Addgene NGS Result
CCGGAATCTATTGGCCTATGTCACTGAAACTATCCAAACACCCCATGTCGATACTGAACGTATCGACGCA
TACCTCCTTCCTTGAAAACGCACAATCAAGGTCTCGGTCAGGGTCACGCGTAGGACGCGTCGAGTAGGGT
TAGATTCCCTTGACTTGCGTGTTCCGCAGCCACACGCCGTGTGAAGCTGGGGAGTGAGACCAGTCCTTAC
CTGAAGAATAAGTGTCAGCCAGTGTAACCCGATGAGGAACCCAAAAGGCGAACCGGGCCAGACAACCCGG
CGGTATCGCACTCAAAGCCGAGGCTAGGTGGAGGCTCAGTGATGATAAGTCTGCGATGGTGGATGCATGT
GTCATGGTCATAGCTGTTTCCTGTGTGAAATTGTTATCCGCTCAGAGGGCACAATCCTATTCCGCGCTAT
CCGACAATCTCCAAGACATTAGGTGGAGTTCAGTTCGGCGTATGGCATATGTCGCTGGAAAGAACATGTG
AGCAAAAGGCCAGCAAAAGGCCAGGAACCGTAAAAAGGCCGCGTTGCTGGCGTTTTTCCATAGGCTCCGC
CCCCCTGACGAGCATCACAAAAATCGACGCTCAAGTCAGAGGTGGCGAAACCCGACAGGACTATAAAGAT
ACCAGGCGTTTCCCCCTGGAAGCTCCCTCGTGCGCTCTCCTGTTCCGACCCTGCCGCTTACCGGATACCT
GTCCGCCTTTCTCCCTTCGGGAAGCGTGGCGCTTTCTCATAGCTCACGCTGTAGGTATCTCAGTTCGGTG
TAGGTCGTTCGCTCCAAGCTGGGCTGTGTGCACGAACCCCCCGTTCAGCCCGACCGCTGCGCCTTATCCG
GTAACTATCGTCTTGAGTCCAACCCGGTAAGACACGACTTATCGCCACTGGCAGCAGCCACTGGTAACAG
GATTAGCAGAGCGAGGTATGTAGGCGGTGCTACAGAGTTCTTGAAGTGGTGGCCTAACTACGGCTACACT
AGAAGAACAGTATTTGGTATCTGCGCTCTGCTGAAGCCAGTTACCTTCGGAAAAAGAGTTGGTAGCTCTT
GATCCGGCAAACAAACCACCGCTGGTAGCGGTGGTTTTTTTGTTTGCAAGCAGCAGATTACGCGCAGAAA
AAAAGGATCTCAAGAAGATCCTTTGATCTTTTCTACGGGGTCTGACGCTCTATTCAACAAAGCCGCCGTC
CCGTCAAGTCAGCGTAAATGGGTAGGGGGCTTCAAATCGTCCCCCCATACGATATAAGTTGTTACTAGTG
CTTGGATTCTCACCAATAAAAAACGCCCGGCGGCAACCGAGCGTTCTGAACAAATCCAGATGGAGTTCTG
AGGTCATTACTGGATCTATCAACAGGAGTCCAAGCGAGCTCGATATCAAATTACGCCCCGCCCTGCCACT
CATCGCAGTACTGTTGTAATTCATTAAGCATTCTGCCGACATGGAAGCCATCACAAACGGCATGATGAAC
CTGAATCGCCAGCGGCATCAGCACCTTGTCGCCTTGCGTATAATATTTGCCCATGGTGAAAACGGGGGCG
AAGAAGTTGTCCATATTGGCCACGTTTAAATCAAAACTGGTGAAACTCACCCAGGGATTGGCTGAGACGA
AAAACATATTCTCAATAAACCCTTTAGGGAAATAGGCCAGGTTTTCACCGTAACACGCCACATCTTGCGA
ATATATGTGTAGAAACTGCCGGAAATCGTCGTGGTATTCACTCCAGAGCGATGAAAACGTTTCAGTTTGC
TCATGGAAAACGGTGTAACAAGGGTGAACACTATCCCATATCACCAGCTCACCGTCTTTCATTGCCATAC
GAAATTCCGGATGAGCATTCATCAGGCGGGCAAGAATGTGAATAAAGGCCGGATAAAACTTGTGCTTATT
TTTCTTTACGGTCTTTAAAAAGGCCGTAATATCCAGCTGAACGGTCTGGTTATAGGTACATTGAGCAACT
GACTGAAATGCCTCAAAATGTTCTTTACGATGCCATTGGGATATATCAACGGTGGTATATCCAGTGATTT
TTTTCTCCATTTTAGCTTCCTTAGCTCCTGAAAATCTCGATAACTCAAAAAATACGCCCGGTAGTGATCT
TATTTCATTATGGTGAAAGTTGGAACCTCTTACGTGCCGATCAACGTCTCATTGATACCTGAAACAAAAC
CCATCGTACGGCCAAGGAAGTCTCCAATAACTGTGATCCACCACAAGCGCCAGGGTTTTCCCAGTCACGA
CGTTGTAAAACGACGGCCAGTCATGCATAATCCGCACGCATCTGGAATAAGGAAGTGCCATTCCGCCTGA
CCT
Features (pLannotate 1.2.2; 6 found; start..end, strand, type, name):
    379..394     -  protein_bind   lac operator (fragment): The lac repressor binds to the lac operator to inhibit transcription in E. coli. This inhibition can be relieved by adding lactose or isopropyl-β-D-thiogalactopyranoside (IPTG). lac repressor encoded by lacI
    545..1133    -  rep_origin     ori: high-copy-number ColE1/pMB1/pBR322/pUC origin of replication
   1266..1360    -  terminator     lambda t0 terminator: transcription terminator from phage lambda
   1384..2040    -  CDS            cat: CAT_ECOLX - Experimental evidence at protein level: Swiss-Prot protein existence level 1. This enzyme is an effector of chloramphenicol resistance in bacteria. From Escherichia coli. This protein is used as a marker in many commonly used cloning vectors, such as pACYC184.
   2041..2143    -  promoter       cat promoter: promoter of the E. coli cat gene encoding chloramphenicol acetyltransferase
   2218..2261    -  CDS            lacZα (fragment): LacZα fragment of β-galactosidase; lacZ fragment
