[The description below was written by a language model from this plasmid's Addgene catalogue record and pLannotate feature annotations shown in this document.]
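Description:
pGL0_87 [ORI_BC_12] is a small (about 2.3 kb) synthetic-biology plasmid built on the pGLDV_17 backbone and catalogued as a "Level 0 part", the term used in hierarchical modular cloning systems for a storage vector that holds a single basic DNA part for later assembly into larger constructs. It is maintained in E. coli at high copy number through a ColE1/pUC-type origin of replication. Selection is with chloramphenicol, via a cat (chloramphenicol acetyltransferase) gene driven by its native cat promoter and followed by the phage lambda t0 terminator.

The stored part is ORI_BC_12, a synthetic sequence. The record does not define it further and the automated annotation assigns no feature to it. Its name, together with the associated work on high-throughput identification of functional origins of replication in non-model bacteria, suggests a barcode element used to tag or track origin-of-replication parts in pooled assemblies, but this is an inference rather than something the record states. The only other annotated elements are short fragments of the lac operator and of lacZα. These are probably remnants of a lacZα screening cassette in the parent vector that was displaced when the part was inserted, although the cloning method is listed as unknown.

The plasmid carries no annotated expression cassette, reporter or tag beyond the resistance marker. It appears to serve purely as a part donor: a sequence-verified source of the ORI_BC_12 module for combination with other parts from the same toolkit when building plasmid libraries for testing replication in diverse bacterial hosts.
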