Addgene plasmid #198988: pGL0_87 [ORI_BC_12]
Purpose: Level 0 part
Depositing lab: Charlie Gilbert & Nili Ostrov & Cultivarium Tools. Depositing organization: Cultivarium, Convergent Research. Publication: A scalable framework for high-throughput identification of functional origins of replication in non-model bacteria. Gilbert C, Brumwell SL, Crits-Christoph A, Kang SC, Martin-Moldes Z, Alsharif W, Esmurria A, Nguyen M-A, Lee HH, Ostrov N. bioRxiv 2023.05.19.541510 10.1101/2023.05.19.541510.
Backbone
  Vector backbone: pGLDV_17
  Vector type: Synthetic Biology
Growth in bacteria
  Bacterial resistance: Chloramphenicol, 25 μg/mL
  Growth temperature: 37°C
  Growth strain: E. coli Zymo 10B
  Copy number: High Copy
Gene/Insert
  Gene/Insert name: ORI_BC_12
  Species: Synthetic
  Cloning method: Unknown
Terms and licenses: Academic/Nonprofit Terms; Industry Terms: Not Available to Industry
How to cite: pGL0_87 [ORI_BC_12] was a gift from Charlie Gilbert & Nili Ostrov & Cultivarium Tools (Addgene plasmid # 198988 ; http://n2t.net/addgene:198988 ; RRID:Addgene_198988)
